# Supplementary material for: High-throughput in vivo mapping of RNA accessible interfaces to identify functional sRNA binding sites
Source: Nat Commun. 2018 Oct 4;9:4084. doi: 10.1038/s41467-018-06207-z (PMC6172242; doi:10.1038/s41467-018-06207-z)
Supplement: Supplementary file 8 — Supplementary Data 5 [file 41467_2018_6207_MOESM8_ESM.txt]

LOCUS       Supp_Data_5_prop        4397 bp ds-DNA     linear       04-AUG-2018
DEFINITION  .
ACCESSION   
VERSION     
SOURCE      .
  ORGANISM  .
COMMENT     
COMMENT     ApEinfo:methylated:1
FEATURES             Location/Qualifiers
     misc_feature    1885..2971
                     /label=PheS cassette (to be replaced by asRNA)
                     /ApEinfo_fwdcolor="#8080ff"
                     /ApEinfo_revcolor="#8080ff"
                     /ApEinfo_graphicformat="arrow_data {{0 1 2 0 0 -1} {} 0}
                     width 5 offset 0"
     misc_feature    complement(1510..1792)
                     /label=pBAD
                     /ApEinfo_fwdcolor="#c0c0c0"
                     /ApEinfo_revcolor="#c0c0c0"
                     /ApEinfo_graphicformat="arrow_data {{0 1 2 0 0 -1} {} 0}
                     width 5 offset 0"
     misc_feature    1799..1872
                     /label=pLtetO
                     /ApEinfo_fwdcolor="#800040"
                     /ApEinfo_revcolor="#008000"
                     /ApEinfo_graphicformat="arrow_data {{0 1 2 0 0 -1} {} 0}
                     width 5 offset 0"
     misc_feature    complement(1111..1503)
                     /label=GROUP I INTRON WILD TYPE
                     /ApEinfo_fwdcolor="#ff0080"
                     /ApEinfo_revcolor="#ff0080"
                     /ApEinfo_graphicformat="arrow_data {{0 1 2 0 0 -1} {} 0}
                     width 5 offset 0"
     misc_feature    complement(1..795)
                     /label=KanR
                     /ApEinfo_fwdcolor="#408080"
                     /ApEinfo_revcolor="#408080"
                     /ApEinfo_graphicformat="arrow_data {{0 1 2 0 0 -1} {} 0}
                     width 5 offset 0"
     misc_feature    3579..4261
                     /label=ColE1
                     /ApEinfo_fwdcolor="#ff0000"
                     /ApEinfo_revcolor="#ff0000"
                     /ApEinfo_graphicformat="arrow_data {{0 1 2 0 0 -1} {} 0}
                     width 5 offset 0"
     misc_feature    3129..3286
                     /label=TruncGFP 
                     /ApEinfo_fwdcolor="#00ff00"
                     /ApEinfo_revcolor="#00ff00"
                     /ApEinfo_graphicformat="arrow_data {{0 1 2 0 0 -1} {} 0}
                     width 5 offset 0"
     misc_feature    complement(3164..3197)
                     /label=GFP rev primer for sequencing
                     /ApEinfo_fwdcolor="#008000"
                     /ApEinfo_revcolor="#00ff00"
                     /ApEinfo_graphicformat="arrow_data {{0 1 2 0 0 -1} {} 0}
                     width 5 offset 0"
     misc_feature    3008..3015
                     /label=RBS
                     /ApEinfo_fwdcolor="#7d0d82"
                     /ApEinfo_revcolor="#a3ba45"
                     /ApEinfo_graphicformat="arrow_data {{0 1 2 0 0 -1} {} 0}
                     width 5 offset 0"
     misc_feature    2978..2996
                     /label=RSE
                     /ApEinfo_fwdcolor="#fce903"
                     /ApEinfo_revcolor="#fce903"
                     /ApEinfo_graphicformat="arrow_data {{0 1 2 0 0 -1} {} 0}
                     width 5 offset 0"
     misc_feature    2997..3002
                     /label=Loop
                     /ApEinfo_fwdcolor="#ff8040"
                     /ApEinfo_revcolor="#7f7f7f"
                     /ApEinfo_graphicformat="arrow_data {{0 1 2 0 0 -1} {} 0}
                     width 5 offset 0"
     misc_feature    complement(3024..3095)
                     /label=tnaC 
                     /ApEinfo_fwdcolor="cyan"
                     /ApEinfo_revcolor="cyan"
                     /ApEinfo_graphicformat="arrow_data {{0 1 2 0 0 -1} {} 0}
                     width 5 offset 0"
     misc_feature    complement(3096..3122)
                     /label=rut 
                     /ApEinfo_fwdcolor="#ff80c0"
                     /ApEinfo_revcolor="#ff80c0"
                     /ApEinfo_graphicformat="arrow_data {{0 1 2 0 0 -1} {} 0}
                     width 5 offset 0"
ORIGIN
        1 TCAGAAGAAC TCGTCAAGAA GGCGATAGAA GGCGATGCGC TGCGAATCGG GAGCGGCGAT
       61 ACCGTAAAGC ACGAGGAAGC GGTCAGCCCA TTCGCCGCCA AGCTCTTCAG CAATATCACG
      121 GGTAGCCAAC GCTATGTCCT GATAGCGGTC CGCCACACCC AGCCGGCCAC AGTCGATGAA
      181 TCCAGAAAAG CGGCCATTTT CCACCATGAT ATTCGGCAAG CAGGCATCGC CATGGGTCAC
      241 GACGAGATCC TCGCCGTCGG GCATGCGCGC CTTGAGCCTG GCGAACAGTT CGGCTGGCGC
      301 GAGCCCCTGA TGCTCTTCGT CCAGATCATC CTGATCGACA AGACCGGCTT CCATCCGAGT
      361 ACGTGCTCGC TCGATGCGAT GTTTCGCTTG GTGGTCGAAT GGGCAGGTAG CCGGATCAAG
      421 CGTATGCAGC CGCCGCATTG CATCAGCCAT GATGGATACT TTCTCGGCAG GAGCAAGGTG
      481 AGATGACAGG AGATCCTGCC CCGGCACTTC GCCCAATAGC AGCCAGTCCC TTCCCGCTTC
      541 AGTGACAACG TCGAGCACAG CTGCGCAAGG AACGCCCGTC GTGGCCAGCC ACGATAGCCG
      601 CGCTGCCTCG TCCTGCAGTT CATTCAGGGC ACCGGACAGG TCGGTCTTGA CAAAAAGAAC
      661 CGGGCGCCCC TGCGCTGACA GCCGGAACAC GGCGGCATCA GAGCAGCCGA TTGTCTGTTG
      721 TGCCCAGTCA TAGCCGAATA GCCTCTCCAC CCAAGCGGCC GGAGAACCTG CGTGCAATCC
      781 ATCTTGTTCA ATCATGCGAA ACGATCCTCA TCCTGTCTCT TGATCAGATC TTGATCCCCT
      841 GCGCCATCAG ATCCTTGGCG GCAAGAAAGC CATCCAGTTT ACTTTGCAGG GCTTCCCAAC
      901 CTTACCAGAG GGCGCCCCAG CTGGCAATTC CGACGTCAAA GGGCCCAAGG CCCAGTCTTT
      961 CGACTGAGCC TTTCGTTTTA TTTGATGCCT GGCAGTTCCC TACTCTCGCA TGGGGAGACC
     1021 CCACACTACC ATCGGCGCTA CGGCGTTTCA CTTCTGAGTT CGGCATGGGG TCAGGTGGGA
     1081 CCACCGCGCT ACTGCCGCCA GGCATCTAGA CGAGTACTCC AAAACTAATC AATATACTTT
     1141 CGCATACAAA TTAGTTCCCA GCGGCTCCAG TGTTGCATCA CTTCATCCGC TAGCTCCCAT
     1201 TAAGGAGAGG TCCGACTATA TCTTATGAGA AGAATACATC TTCCCCGACC GACATTTAGT
     1261 CTGTGAACTG CATCCATATC AACAGAAGAT CTGTTGACTT AGGACTTGGC TGCGTGGTTA
     1321 GGACCATGTC CGTCAGCTTA TTACCATACC CTTTGCAAGG CCATCTCAAA GTTTCCCCTG
     1381 AGACTTGGTA CTGAACGGCT GTTGACCCCT TTCCCGCAAT TTGACGGTCT TGCCTTTTAA
     1441 ACCGATGCAA TCTATTGGTT TAAAGACTAG CTACCAGGTG CATGCCTGAT AACTTTTCCC
     1501 TCCGTCGACT ATGGAGAAAC AGTAGAGAGT TGCGATAAAA AGCGTCAGGT AGGATCCGCT
     1561 AATCTTATGG ATAAAAATGC TATGGCATAG CAAAGTGTGA CGCCGTGCAA ATAATCAATG
     1621 TGGACTTTTC TGCCGTGATT ATAGACACTT TTGTTACGCG TTTTTGTCAT GGCTTTGGTC
     1681 CCGCTTTGTT ACAGAATGCT TTTAATAAGC GGGGTTACCG GTTTGGTTAG CGAGAAGAGC
     1741 CAGTAAAAGA CGCAGTGACG GCAATGTCTG ATGCAATATG GACAATTGGT TTCTCGAGTC
     1801 CCTATCAGTG ATAGAGATTG ACATCCCTAT CAGTGATAGA GATACTGAGC ACATCAGCAG
     1861 GACGCACTGA CCGAATTCGA GACGAGAAAA GCAGAAAAAA CGCCGCTGAA CGCGGCGTTT
     1921 TGGATTGTTT GCTGTTTCTt tatttaaact gtttgaggaa acgcagatcg ttttcgaaga
     1981 atgaacgcag gtcggtgacg ccgtaacgca acatagtcag acgctccatc cccatcccga
     2041 agccgaaacc agagtaaact tccgggtcga tgccaacgtt acgcaacacg ttcggatgca
     2101 ccatcccgca gcccagcact tccagccatt taccgttttt acccatgacg tccacttctg
     2161 cagaaggttc ggtaaacggg aagtaggaag gacggaagcg aatctgcaaa tcttcctcaa
     2221 agaagttacg caggaagtcg tgcagcgtgc ctttcaggtt ggtaaagctg atgttggtat
     2281 caacaatcag accttccatc tgatggaaca tcggcgtgtg agtctggtcg tagtcgttac
     2341 gataaacacg gccaggcgcg atgatacgaa tcggtggctg ctgggctttc atggtgcgga
     2401 tctgtacgcc agaggtctgg gtacgcagca ggcgggtagt gtcaaaccag aaagtgtcgt
     2461 ggtcagcgcg cgccgggtgg tgaccaggaa tgttcagagc atcgaagtta tgataatcgt
     2521 cttcgatttc cggcccggtt gccacggtaa agccaagctc accgaagaaa ctttcgatac
     2581 ggtcgatggt acgggtaacc ggatgcagac cgccgttttc aatgcgacga cctggcagag
     2641 agacatcaat cgtttccgcc gccagacgcg cattcagtgc agcgctttcc agttccgctt
     2701 tacgcgcatt cagcgcctgc tgaacctgct ctttcgcttc gttgataacc gcaccagctg
     2761 ccggacgctc ttctggcggc agctcacgca gggtcgtcat ctgaagggtt aagtgccctt
     2821 ttttacccaa atattcgacg cgcacattat ctaacgcggc aacatctgac gcctggctaa
     2881 tggccgcctt cgcactggca accagttctg cgagatgtga catCTAGTAT TTCCCCTCTT
     2941 TCAAAGCGTA AACAACGTAT AACGGCGTAT GCGTCTCTAC CATTCACCTC TTGGATTTGG
     3001 GTATTAAAGA GGAGAAAGGT ACCNNNNNNN NNNNNNNNNN NNNNNNNNNN NNNNNNNNNN
     3061 NNNNNNNNNN NNNNNNNNNN NNNNNNNNNN NNNNNTGATT TGCCCTTCTG TAGCCATCAC
     3121 CAATGAGTCA ATTGGCGATG GCCCTGTCCT TTTACCAGAC AACCATTACC TGTCCACACA
     3181 ATCTGCCCTT TCGAAAGATC CCAACGAAAA GAGAGACCAC ATGGTCCTTC TTGAGTTTGT
     3241 AACAGCTGCT GGGATTACAC ATGGCATGGA TGATCTCTAC AAATAAAAGC TTGATATCCA
     3301 ATTCCTGCAG CCCGGGGGAT CCCATGGTAC GCGTGCTAGA GGCATCAAAT AAAACGAAAG
     3361 GCTCAGTCGA AAGACTGGGC CTTTCGTTTT ATCTGTTGTT TGTCGGTGAA CGCTCTCCTG
     3421 AGTAGGACAA ATCCGCCGCC CTAGACCTAG GGCGTTCGGC TGCGGCGAGC GGTATCAGCT
     3481 CACTCAAAGG CGGTAATACG GTTATCCACA GAATCAGGGG ATAACGCAGG AAAGAACATG
     3541 TGAGCAAAAG GCCAGCAAAA GGCCAGGAAC CGTAAAAAGG CCGCGTTGCT GGCGTTTTTC
     3601 CATAGGCTCC GCCCCCCTGA CGAGCATCAC AAAAATCGAC GCTCAAGTCA GAGGTGGCGA
     3661 AACCCGACAG GACTATAAAG ATACCAGGCG TTTCCCCCTG GAAGCTCCCT CGTGCGCTCT
     3721 CCTGTTCCGA CCCTGCCGCT TACCGGATAC CTGTCCGCCT TTCTCCCTTC GGGAAGCGTG
     3781 GCGCTTTCTC ATAGCTCACG CTGTAGGTAT CTCAGTTCGG TGTAGGTCGT TCGCTCCAAG
     3841 CTGGGCTGTG TGCACGAACC CCCCGTTCAG CCCGACCGCT GCGCCTTATC CGGTAACTAT
     3901 CGTCTTGAGT CCAACCCGGT AAGACACGAC TTATCGCCAC TGGCAGCAGC CACTGGTAAC
     3961 AGGATTAGCA GAGCGAGGTA TGTAGGCGGT GCTACAGAGT TCTTGAAGTG GTGGCCTAAC
     4021 TACGGCTACA CTAGAAGGAC AGTATTTGGT ATCTGCGCTC TGCTGAAGCC AGTTACCTTC
     4081 GGAAAAAGAG TTGGTAGCTC TTGATCCGGC AAACAAACCA CCGCTGGTAG CGGTGGTTTT
     4141 TTTGTTTGCA AGCAGCAGAT TACGCGCAGA AAAAAAGGAT CTCAAGAAGA TCCTTTGATC
     4201 TTTTCTACGG GGTCTGACGC TCAGTGGAAC GAAAACTCAC GTTAAGGGAT TTTGGTCATG
     4261 ACTAGTGCTT GGATTCTCAC CAATAAAAAA CGCCCGGCGG CAACCGAGCG TTCTGAACAA
     4321 ATCCAGATGG AGTTCTGAGG TCATTACTGG ATCTATCAAC AGGAGTCCAA GCGAGCTCTC
     4381 GAACCCCAGA GTCCCGC    
//
