# Supplementary material for: High-throughput in vivo mapping of RNA accessible interfaces to identify functional sRNA binding sites
Source: Nat Commun. 2018 Oct 4;9:4084. doi: 10.1038/s41467-018-06207-z (PMC6172242; doi:10.1038/s41467-018-06207-z)
Supplement: Supplementary file 9 — Supplementary Data 6 [file 41467_2018_6207_MOESM9_ESM.txt]

LOCUS       Supp_Data_6_prop        3930 bp ds-DNA     linear       04-AUG-2018
DEFINITION  .
ACCESSION   
VERSION     
SOURCE      .
  ORGANISM  .
COMMENT     
COMMENT     ApEinfo:methylated:1
FEATURES             Location/Qualifiers
     misc_feature    892..1174
                     /label=pBAD dir HTiRS3
                     /ApEinfo_fwdcolor="#808080"
                     /ApEinfo_revcolor="#808080"
                     /ApEinfo_graphicformat="arrow_data {{0 1 2 0 0 -1} {} 0}
                     width 5 offset 0"
     misc_feature    1187..2273
                     /label=PheS cassette (to be replaced by asRNA)
                     /ApEinfo_fwdcolor="#8080ff"
                     /ApEinfo_revcolor="#8080ff"
                     /ApEinfo_graphicformat="arrow_data {{0 1 2 0 0 -1} {} 0}
                     width 5 offset 0"
     rep_origin      complement(2881..3563)
                     /label=ColE1 origin
                     /ApEinfo_fwdcolor="gray50"
                     /ApEinfo_revcolor="gray50"
                     /ApEinfo_graphicformat="arrow_data {{0 1 2 0 0 -1} {} 0}
                     width 5 offset 0"
     misc_feature    2310..2317
                     /label=RBS
                     /ApEinfo_fwdcolor="#7d0d82"
                     /ApEinfo_revcolor="#a3ba45"
                     /ApEinfo_graphicformat="arrow_data {{0 1 2 0 0 -1} {} 0}
                     width 5 offset 0"
     misc_feature    2280..2298
                     /label=RSE
                     /ApEinfo_fwdcolor="#fce903"
                     /ApEinfo_revcolor="#fce903"
                     /ApEinfo_graphicformat="arrow_data {{0 1 2 0 0 -1} {} 0}
                     width 5 offset 0"
     misc_feature    2299..2304
                     /label=Loop
                     /ApEinfo_fwdcolor="#ff8040"
                     /ApEinfo_revcolor="#7f7f7f"
                     /ApEinfo_graphicformat="arrow_data {{0 1 2 0 0 -1} {} 0}
                     width 5 offset 0"
     misc_feature    complement(2326..2397)
                     /label=tnaC 
                     /ApEinfo_fwdcolor="cyan"
                     /ApEinfo_revcolor="cyan"
                     /ApEinfo_graphicformat="arrow_data {{0 1 2 0 0 -1} {} 0}
                     width 5 offset 0"
     misc_feature    complement(2398..2424)
                     /label=rut 
                     /ApEinfo_fwdcolor="#ff80c0"
                     /ApEinfo_revcolor="#ff80c0"
                     /ApEinfo_graphicformat="arrow_data {{0 1 2 0 0 -1} {} 0}
                     width 5 offset 0"
     misc_feature    2431..2588
                     /label=TruncGFP 
                     /ApEinfo_fwdcolor="#00ff00"
                     /ApEinfo_revcolor="#00ff00"
                     /ApEinfo_graphicformat="arrow_data {{0 1 2 0 0 -1} {} 0}
                     width 5 offset 0"
     misc_feature    complement(2466..2499)
                     /label=GFP rev primer for sequencing
                     /ApEinfo_fwdcolor="#008000"
                     /ApEinfo_revcolor="#00ff00"
                     /ApEinfo_graphicformat="arrow_data {{0 1 2 0 0 -1} {} 0}
                     width 5 offset 0"
     misc_feature    complement(2953..2982)
                     /label=colE1 fwd sequencing primer
                     /ApEinfo_fwdcolor="cyan"
                     /ApEinfo_revcolor="#808080"
                     /ApEinfo_graphicformat="arrow_data {{0 1 2 0 0 -1} {} 0}
                     width 5 offset 0"
ORIGIN
        1 ATGGGTCACG ACGAGATCCT CGCCGTCGGG CATGCGCGCC TTGAGCCTGG CGAACAGTTC
       61 GGCTGGCGCG AGCCCCTGAT GCTCTTCGTC CAGATCATCC TGATCGACAA GACCGGCTTC
      121 CATCCGAGTA CGTGCTCGCT CGATGCGATG TTTCGCTTGG TGGTCGAATG GGCAGGTAGC
      181 CGGATCAAGC GTATGCAGCC GCCGCATTGC ATCAGCCATG ATGGATACTT TCTCGGCAGG
      241 AGCAAGGTGA GATGACAGGA GATCCTGCCC CGGCACTTCG CCCAATAGCA GCCAGTCCCT
      301 TCCCGCTTCA GTGACAACGT CGAGCACAGC TGCGCAAGGA ACGCCCGTCG TGGCCAGCCA
      361 CGATAGCCGC GCTGCCTCGT CCTGCAGTTC ATTCAGGGCA CCGGACAGGT CGGTCTTGAC
      421 AAAAAGAACC GGGCGCCCCT GCGCTGACAG CCGGAACACG GCGGCATCAG AGCAGCCGAT
      481 TGTCTGTTGT GCCCAGTCAT AGCCGAATAG CCTCTCCACC CAAGCGGCCG GAGAACCTGC
      541 GTGCAATCCA TCTTGTTCAA TCATGCGAAA CGATCCTCAT CCTGTCTCTT GATCAGATCT
      601 TGATCCCCTG CGCCATCAGA TCCTTGGCGG CAAGAAAGCC ATCCAGTTTA CTTTGCAGGG
      661 CTTCCCAACC TTACCAGAGG GCGCCCCAGC TGGCAATTCC GACGTCAAAG GGCCCAAGGC
      721 CCAGTCTTTC GACTGAGCCT TTCGTTTTAT TTGATGCCTG GCAGTTCCCT ACTCTCGCAT
      781 GGGGAGACCC CACACTACCA TCGGCGCTAC GGCGTTTCAC TTCTGAGTTC GGCATGGGGT
      841 CAGGTGGGAC CACCGCGCTA CTGCCGCCAG GCATCTAGAG TCGACCTCGA GAAACCAATT
      901 GTCCATATTG CATCAGACAT TGCCGTCACT GCGTCTTTTA CTGGCTCTTC TCGCTAACCA
      961 AACCGGTAAC CCCGCTTATT AAAAGCATTC TGTAACAAAG CGGGACCAAA GCCATGACAA
     1021 AAACGCGTAA CAAAAGTGTC TATAATCACG GCAGAAAAGT CCACATTGAT TATTTGCACG
     1081 GCGTCACACT TTGCTATGCC ATAGCATTTT TATCCATAAG ATTAGCGGAT CCTACCTGAC
     1141 GCTTTTTATC GCAACTCTCT ACTGTTTCTC CATAGAATTC GAGACGAGAA AAGCAGAAAA
     1201 AACGCCGCTG AACGCGGCGT TTTGGATTGT TTGCTGTTTC Tttatttaaa ctgtttgagg
     1261 aaacgcagat cgttttcgaa gaatgaacgc aggtcggtga cgccgtaacg caacatagtc
     1321 agacgctcca tccccatccc gaagccgaaa ccagagtaaa cttccgggtc gatgccaacg
     1381 ttacgcaaca cgttcggatg caccatcccg cagcccagca cttccagcca tttaccgttt
     1441 ttacccatga cgtccacttc tgcagaaggt tcggtaaacg ggaagtagga aggacggaag
     1501 cgaatctgca aatcttcctc aaagaagtta cgcaggaagt cgtgcagcgt gcctttcagg
     1561 ttggtaaagc tgatgttggt atcaacaatc agaccttcca tctgatggaa catcggcgtg
     1621 tgagtctggt cgtagtcgtt acgataaaca cggccaggcg cgatgatacg aatcggtggc
     1681 tgctgggctt tcatggtgcg gatctgtacg ccagaggtct gggtacgcag caggcgggta
     1741 gtgtcaaacc agaaagtgtc gtggtcagcg cgcgccgggt ggtgaccagg aatgttcaga
     1801 gcatcgaagt tatgataatc gtcttcgatt tccggcccgg ttgccacggt aaagccaagc
     1861 tcaccgaaga aactttcgat acggtcgatg gtacgggtaa ccggatgcag accgccgttt
     1921 tcaatgcgac gacctggcag agagacatca atcgtttccg ccgccagacg cgcattcagt
     1981 gcagcgcttt ccagttccgc tttacgcgca ttcagcgcct gctgaacctg ctctttcgct
     2041 tcgttgataa ccgcaccagc tgccggacgc tcttctggcg gcagctcacg cagggtcgtc
     2101 atctgaaggg ttaagtgccc ttttttaccc aaatattcga cgcgcacatt atctaacgcg
     2161 gcaacatctg acgcctggct aatggccgcc ttcgcactgg caaccagttc tgcgagatgt
     2221 gacatCTAGT ATTTCCCCTC TTTCAAAGCG TAAACAACGT ATAACGGCGT ATGCGTCTCT
     2281 ACCATTCACC TCTTGGATTT GGGTATTAAA GAGGAGAAAG GTACCNNNNN NNNNNNNNNN
     2341 NNNNNNNNNN NNNNNNNNNN NNNNNNNNNN NNNNNNNNNN NNNNNNNNNN NNNNNNNTGA
     2401 TTTGCCCTTC TGTAGCCATC ACCAATGAGT CAATTGGCGA TGGCCCTGTC CTTTTACCAG
     2461 ACAACCATTA CCTGTCCACA CAATCTGCCC TTTCGAAAGA TCCCAACGAA AAGAGAGACC
     2521 ACATGGTCCT TCTTGAGTTT GTAACAGCTG CTGGGATTAC ACATGGCATG GATGATCTCT
     2581 ACAAATAAAA GCTTGATATC CAATTCCTGC AGCCCGGGGG ATCCCATGGT ACGCGTGCTA
     2641 GAGGCATCAA ATAAAACGAA AGGCTCAGTC GAAAGACTGG GCCTTTCGTT TTATCTGTTG
     2701 TTTGTCGGTG AACGCTCTCC TGAGTAGGAC AAATCCGCCG CCCTAGACCT AGGGCGTTCG
     2761 GCTGCGGCGA GCGGTATCAG CTCACTCAAA GGCGGTAATA CGGTTATCCA CAGAATCAGG
     2821 GGATAACGCA GGAAAGAACA TGTGAGCAAA AGGCCAGCAA AAGGCCAGGA ACCGTAAAAA
     2881 GGCCGCGTTG CTGGCGTTTT TCCATAGGCT CCGCCCCCCT GACGAGCATC ACAAAAATCG
     2941 ACGCTCAAGT CAGAGGTGGC GAAACCCGAC AGGACTATAA AGATACCAGG CGTTTCCCCC
     3001 TGGAAGCTCC CTCGTGCGCT CTCCTGTTCC GACCCTGCCG CTTACCGGAT ACCTGTCCGC
     3061 CTTTCTCCCT TCGGGAAGCG TGGCGCTTTC TCATAGCTCA CGCTGTAGGT ATCTCAGTTC
     3121 GGTGTAGGTC GTTCGCTCCA AGCTGGGCTG TGTGCACGAA CCCCCCGTTC AGCCCGACCG
     3181 CTGCGCCTTA TCCGGTAACT ATCGTCTTGA GTCCAACCCG GTAAGACACG ACTTATCGCC
     3241 ACTGGCAGCA GCCACTGGTA ACAGGATTAG CAGAGCGAGG TATGTAGGCG GTGCTACAGA
     3301 GTTCTTGAAG TGGTGGCCTA ACTACGGCTA CACTAGAAGG ACAGTATTTG GTATCTGCGC
     3361 TCTGCTGAAG CCAGTTACCT TCGGAAAAAG AGTTGGTAGC TCTTGATCCG GCAAACAAAC
     3421 CACCGCTGGT AGCGGTGGTT TTTTTGTTTG CAAGCAGCAG ATTACGCGCA GAAAAAAAGG
     3481 ATCTCAAGAA GATCCTTTGA TCTTTTCTAC GGGGTCTGAC GCTCAGTGGA ACGAAAACTC
     3541 ACGTTAAGGG ATTTTGGTCA TGACTAGTGC TTGGATTCTC ACCAATAAAA AACGCCCGGC
     3601 GGCAACCGAG CGTTCTGAAC AAATCCAGAT GGAGTTCTGA GGTCATTACT GGATCTATCA
     3661 ACAGGAGTCC AAGCGAGCTC TCGAACCCCA GAGTCCCGCT CAGAAGAACT CGTCAAGAAG
     3721 GCGATAGAAG GCGATGCGCT GCGAATCGGG AGCGGCGATA CCGTAAAGCA CGAGGAAGCG
     3781 GTCAGCCCAT TCGCCGCCAA GCTCTTCAGC AATATCACGG GTAGCCAACG CTATGTCCTG
     3841 ATAGCGGTCC GCCACACCCA GCCGGCCACA GTCGATGAAT CCAGAAAAGC GGCCATTTTC
     3901 CACCATGATA TTCGGCAAGC AGGCATCGCC   
//
